LOCUS       Exported 14823 bp ds-DNA linear SYN 21-MAY-2021
DEFINITION  dCas9 fused to human DNMT3A catalytic domain.
ACCESSION   .
VERSION     .
KEYWORDS    pLenti-EF1a-SPdCas9-DNMT3A-2A-Blast
SOURCE      synthetic DNA construct
  ORGANISM  synthetic DNA construct
REFERENCE   1 (bases 1 to 14823)
  AUTHORS   Lin L, Liu Y, Xu F, Huang J, Daugaard TF, Petersen TS, Hansen B, Ye
            L, Zhou Q, Fang F, Yang L, Li S, Floe L, Jensen KT, Shrock E, Chen
            F, Yang H, Wang J, Liu X, Xu X, Bolund L, Nielsen AL, Luo Y
  TITLE     Genome-wide determination of on-target and off-target
            characteristics for RNA-guided DNA methylation by dCas9
            methyltransferases.
  JOURNAL   Gigascience. 2018 Mar 1;7(3):1-19. doi: 10.1093/gigascience/giy011.
  PUBMED    29635374
REFERENCE   2 (bases 1 to 14823)
  AUTHORS   .
  TITLE     Direct Submission
  JOURNAL   Exported May 21, 2021 from SnapGene Server 1.1.58
            http://www.snapgene.com
FEATURES             Location/Qualifiers
     source          1..14823
                     /organism="synthetic DNA construct"
                     /mol_type="other DNA"
     primer_bind     complement(47..66)
                     /label=pRS-marker
                     /note="pRS vectors, use to sequence yeast selectable
                     marker"
     enhancer        238..617
                     /label=CMV enhancer
                     /note="human cytomegalovirus immediate early enhancer"
     promoter        619..817
                     /label=CMV promoter
                     /note="human cytomegalovirus (CMV) immediate early
                     promoter"
     primer_bind     772..792
                     /label=CMV-F
                     /note="Human CMV immediate early promoter, forward primer"
     LTR             835..1015
                     /label=5' LTR (truncated)
                     /note="truncated 5' long terminal repeat (LTR) from HIV-1"
     misc_feature    1062..1187
                     /label=HIV-1 Psi
                     /note="packaging signal of human immunodeficiency virus
                     type 1"
     misc_feature    1680..1913
                     /label=RRE
                     /note="The Rev response element (RRE) of HIV-1 allows for
                     Rev-dependent mRNA export from the nucleus to the
                     cytoplasm."
     CDS             2098..2142
                     /codon_start=1
                     /product="antigenic peptide corresponding to amino acids
                     655 to 669 of the HIV envelope protein gp41 (Lutje Hulsik
                     et al., 2013)"
                     /label=gp41 peptide
                     /note="recognized by the 2H10 single-chain llama nanobody"
                     /translation="KNEQELLELDKWASL"
     misc_feature    2440..2557
                     /label=cPPT/CTS
                     /note="central polypurine tract and central termination
                     sequence of HIV-1"
     promoter        2687..3865
                     /label=EF-1-alpha promoter
                     /note="strong constitutive promoter for human elongation
                     factor EF-1-alpha"
     intron          2918..3856
                     /label=EF-1-alpha intron A
                     /note="intron upstream of the start codon of human
                     EF-1-alpha"
     primer_bind     3813..3833
                     /label=EF1a-F
                     /note="Human elongation factor-1a promoter, forward primer"
     CDS             3881..3928
                     /codon_start=1
                     /product="bipartite nuclear localization signal from
                     nucleoplasmin"
                     /label=nucleoplasmin NLS
                     /translation="KRPAATKKAGQAKKKK"
     CDS             3929..8029
                     /codon_start=1
                     /product="catalytically dead mutant of the Cas9
                     endonuclease from the Streptococcus pyogenes Type II
                     CRISPR/Cas system"
                     /label=dCas9
                     /note="RNA-guided DNA-binding protein that lacks
                     endonuclease activity due to the D10A mutation in the RuvC
                     catalytic domain and the N863A mutation in the HNH
                     catalytic domain"
                     /translation="DKKYSIGLAIGTNSVGWAVITDEYKVPSKKFKVLGNTDRHSIKKN
                     LIGALLFDSGETAEATRLKRTARRRYTRRKNRICYLQEIFSNEMAKVDDSFFHRLEESF
                     LVEEDKKHERHPIFGNIVDEVAYHEKYPTIYHLRKKLVDSTDKADLRLIYLALAHMIKF
                     RGHFLIEGDLNPDNSDVDKLFIQLVQTYNQLFEENPINASGVDAKAILSARLSKSRRLE
                     NLIAQLPGEKKNGLFGNLIALSLGLTPNFKSNFDLAEDAKLQLSKDTYDDDLDNLLAQI
                     GDQYADLFLAAKNLSDAILLSDILRVNTEITKAPLSASMIKRYDEHHQDLTLLKALVRQ
                     QLPEKYKEIFFDQSKNGYAGYIDGGASQEEFYKFIKPILEKMDGTEELLVKLNREDLLR
                     KQRTFDNGSIPHQIHLGELHAILRRQEDFYPFLKDNREKIEKILTFRIPYYVGPLARGN
                     SRFAWMTRKSEETITPWNFEEVVDKGASAQSFIERMTNFDKNLPNEKVLPKHSLLYEYF
                     TVYNELTKVKYVTEGMRKPAFLSGEQKKAIVDLLFKTNRKVTVKQLKEDYFKKIECFDS
                     VEISGVEDRFNASLGTYHDLLKIIKDKDFLDNEENEDILEDIVLTLTLFEDREMIEERL
                     KTYAHLFDDKVMKQLKRRRYTGWGRLSRKLINGIRDKQSGKTILDFLKSDGFANRNFMQ
                     LIHDDSLTFKEDIQKAQVSGQGDSLHEHIANLAGSPAIKKGILQTVKVVDELVKVMGRH
                     KPENIVIEMARENQTTQKGQKNSRERMKRIEEGIKELGSQILKEHPVENTQLQNEKLYL
                     YYLQNGRDMYVDQELDINRLSDYDVDHIVPQSFLKDDSIDNKVLTRSDKARGKSDNVPS
                     EEVVKKMKNYWRQLLNAKLITQRKFDNLTKAERGGLSELDKAGFIKRQLVETRQITKHV
                     AQILDSRMNTKYDENDKLIREVKVITLKSKLVSDFRKDFQFYKVREINNYHHAHDAYLN
                     AVVGTALIKKYPKLESEFVYGDYKVYDVRKMIAKSEQEIGKATAKYFFYSNIMNFFKTE
                     ITLANGEIRKRPLIETNGETGEIVWDKGRDFATVRKVLSMPQVNIVKKTEVQTGGFSKE
                     SILPKRNSDKLIARKKDWDPKKYGGFDSPTVAYSVLVVAKVEKGKSKKLKSVKELLGIT
                     IMERSSFEKNPIDFLEAKGYKEVKKDLIIKLPKYSLFELENGRKRMLASAGELQKGNEL
                     ALPSKYVNFLYLASHYEKLKGSPEDNEQKQLFVEQHKHYLDEIIEQISEFSKRVILADA
                     NLDKVLSAYNKHRDKPIREQAENIIHLFTLTNLGAPAAFKYFDTTIDRKRYTSTKEVLD
                     ATLIHQSITGLYETRIDLSQLGGD"
     CDS             8084..8104
                     /codon_start=1
                     /product="nuclear localization signal of SV40 (simian virus
                     40) large T antigen"
                     /label=SV40 NLS
                     /translation="PKKKRKV"
     CDS             9038..9091
                     /codon_start=1
                     /product="2A peptide from Thosea asigna virus capsid
                     protein"
                     /label=T2A
                     /note="Eukaryotic ribosomes fail to insert a peptide bond
                     between the Gly and Pro residues, yielding separate
                     polypeptides."
                     /translation="EGRGSLLTCGDVEENPGP"
     CDS             9092..9490
                     /codon_start=1
                     /gene="Aspergillus terreus BSD"
                     /product="blasticidin S deaminase"
                     /label=BSD
                     /note="confers resistance to blasticidin"
                     /translation="MAKPLSQEESTLIERATATINSIPISEDYSVASAALSSDGRIFTG
                     VNVYHFTGGPCAELVVLGTAAAAAAGNLTCIVAIGNENRGILSPCGRCRQVLLDLHPGI
                     KAIVKDSDGQPTAVGIRELLPSGYVWEG"
     misc_feature    9515..10103
                     /label=WPRE
                     /note="woodchuck hepatitis virus posttranscriptional
                     regulatory element"
     primer_bind     complement(9568..9588)
                     /label=WPRE-R
                     /note="WPRE, reverse primer"
     CDS             complement(9986..9997)
                     /codon_start=1
                     /product="Factor Xa recognition and cleavage site"
                     /label=Factor Xa site
                     /translation="IEGR"
     primer_bind     complement(10106..10122)
                     /label=KS primer
                     /note="common sequencing primer, one of multiple similar
                     variants"
     primer_bind     complement(10107..10123)
                     /label=pBluescriptKS
                     /note="For pBluescript vector"
     LTR             10628..10808
                     /label=5' LTR (truncated)
                     /note="truncated 5' long terminal repeat (LTR) from HIV-1"
     primer_bind     complement(10834..10851)
                     /label=BGH-rev
                     /note="Bovine growth hormone terminator, reverse primer.
                     Also called BGH reverse"
     polyA_signal    10840..11064
                     /label=bGH poly(A) signal
                     /note="bovine growth hormone polyadenylation signal"
     rep_origin      11110..11538
                     /direction=RIGHT
                     /label=f1 ori
                     /note="f1 bacteriophage origin of replication; arrow
                     indicates direction of (+) strand synthesis"
     primer_bind     complement(11197..11216)
                     /label=F1ori-R
                     /note="F1 origin, reverse primer"
     primer_bind     11407..11428
                     /label=F1ori-F
                     /note="F1 origin, forward primer"
     primer_bind     complement(11547..11567)
                     /label=pBABE 3'
                     /note="SV40 enhancer, reverse primer for pBABE vectors"
     promoter        11552..11881
                     /label=SV40 promoter
                     /note="SV40 enhancer and early promoter"
     rep_origin      11732..11867
                     /label=SV40 ori
                     /note="SV40 origin of replication"
     primer_bind     11794..11813
                     /label=SV40pro-F
                     /note="SV40 promoter/origin, forward primer"
     promoter        11929..11976
                     /label=EM7 promoter
                     /note="synthetic bacterial promoter "
     CDS             11995..12369
                     /codon_start=1
                     /gene="Sh ble from Streptoalloteichus hindustanus"
                     /product="antibiotic-binding protein"
                     /label=BleoR
                     /note="confers resistance to bleomycin, phleomycin, and
                     Zeocin(TM)"
                     /translation="MAKLTSAVPVLTARDVAGAVEFWTDRLGFSRDFVEDDFAGVVRDD
                     VTLFISAVQDQVVPDNTLAWVWVRGLDELYAEWSEVVSTNFRDASGPAMTEIGEQPWGR
                     EFALRDPAGNCVHFVAEEQD"
     polyA_signal    12499..12620
                     /label=SV40 poly(A) signal
                     /note="SV40 polyadenylation signal"
     primer_bind     complement(12536..12555)
                     /label=SV40pA-R
                     /note="SV40 polyA, reverse primer"
     primer_bind     12590..12609
                     /label=EBV-rev
                     /note="SV40 polyA terminator, reverse primer"
     primer_bind     complement(12669..12685)
                     /label=M13 rev
                     /note="common sequencing primer, one of multiple similar
                     variants"
     primer_bind     complement(12669..12685)
                     /label=M13 Reverse
                     /note="In lacZ gene. Also called M13-rev"
     primer_bind     complement(12682..12704)
                     /label=M13/pUC Reverse
                     /note="In lacZ gene"
     protein_bind    12693..12709
                     /label=lac operator
                     /bound_moiety="lac repressor encoded by lacI"
                     /note="The lac repressor binds to the lac operator to
                     inhibit transcription in E. coli. This inhibition can be
                     relieved by adding lactose or
                     isopropyl-beta-D-thiogalactopyranoside (IPTG)."
     promoter        complement(12717..12747)
                     /label=lac promoter
                     /note="promoter for the E. coli lac operon"
     protein_bind    12762..12783
                     /label=CAP binding site
                     /bound_moiety="E. coli catabolite activator protein"
                     /note="CAP binding activates transcription in the presence
                     of cAMP."
     primer_bind     complement(12900..12917)
                     /label=L4440
                     /note="L4440 vector, forward primer"
     rep_origin      complement(13071..13659)
                     /direction=LEFT
                     /label=ori
                     /note="high-copy-number ColE1/pMB1/pBR322/pUC origin of
                     replication"
     primer_bind     complement(13151..13170)
                     /label=pBR322ori-F
                     /note="pBR322 origin, forward primer"
     CDS             complement(13830..14690)
                     /codon_start=1
                     /gene="bla"
                     /product="beta-lactamase"
                     /label=AmpR
                     /note="confers resistance to ampicillin, carbenicillin, and
                     related antibiotics"
                     /translation="MSIQHFRVALIPFFAAFCLPVFAHPETLVKVKDAEDQLGARVGYI
                     ELDLNSGKILESFRPEERFPMMSTFKVLLCGAVLSRIDAGQEQLGRRIHYSQNDLVEYS
                     PVTEKHLTDGMTVRELCSAAITMSDNTAANLLLTTIGGPKELTAFLHNMGDHVTRLDRW
                     EPELNEAIPNDERDTTMPVAMATTLRKLLTGELLTLASRQQLIDWMEADKVAGPLLRSA
                     LPAGWFIADKSGAGERGSRGIIAALGPDGKPSRIVVIYTTGSQATMDERNRQIAEIGAS
                     LIKHW"
     primer_bind     14453..14472
                     /label=Amp-R
                     /note="Ampicillin resistance gene, reverse primer"
     promoter        complement(14691..14795)
                     /gene="bla"
                     /label=AmpR promoter
ORIGIN
        1 gtcgacggat cgggagatct cccgatcccc tatggtgcac tctcagtaca atctgctctg
       61 atgccgcata gttaagccag tatctgctcc ctgcttgtgt gttggaggtc gctgagtagt
      121 gcgcgagcaa aatttaagct acaacaaggc aaggcttgac cgacaattgc atgaagaatc
      181 tgcttagggt taggcgtttt gcgctgcttc gcgatgtacg ggccagatat acgcgttgac
      241 attgattatt gactagttat taatagtaat caattacggg gtcattagtt catagcccat
      301 atatggagtt ccgcgttaca taacttacgg taaatggccc gcctggctga ccgcccaacg
      361 acccccgccc attgacgtca ataatgacgt atgttcccat agtaacgcca atagggactt
      421 tccattgacg tcaatgggtg gagtatttac ggtaaactgc ccacttggca gtacatcaag
      481 tgtatcatat gccaagtacg ccccctattg acgtcaatga cggtaaatgg cccgcctggc
      541 attatgccca gtacatgacc ttatgggact ttcctacttg gcagtacatc tacgtattag
      601 tcatcgctat taccatggtg atgcggtttt ggcagtacat caatgggcgt ggatagcggt
      661 ttgactcacg gggatttcca agtctccacc ccattgacgt caatgggagt ttgttttggc
      721 accaaaatca acgggacttt ccaaaatgtc gtaacaactc cgccccattg acgcaaatgg
      781 gcggtaggcg tgtacggtgg gaggtctata taagcagcgc gttttgcctg tactgggtct
      841 ctctggttag accagatctg agcctgggag ctctctggct aactagggaa cccactgctt
      901 aagcctcaat aaagcttgcc ttgagtgctt caagtagtgt gtgcccgtct gttgtgtgac
      961 tctggtaact agagatccct cagacccttt tagtcagtgt ggaaaatctc tagcagtggc
     1021 gcccgaacag ggacttgaaa gcgaaaggga aaccagagga gctctctcga cgcaggactc
     1081 ggcttgctga agcgcgcacg gcaagaggcg aggggcggcg actggtgagt acgccaaaaa
     1141 ttttgactag cggaggctag aaggagagag atgggtgcga gagcgtcagt attaagcggg
     1201 ggagaattag atcgcgatgg gaaaaaattc ggttaaggcc agggggaaag aaaaaatata
     1261 aattaaaaca tatagtatgg gcaagcaggg agctagaacg attcgcagtt aatcctggcc
     1321 tgttagaaac atcagaaggc tgtagacaaa tactgggaca gctacaacca tcccttcaga
     1381 caggatcaga agaacttaga tcattatata atacagtagc aaccctctat tgtgtgcatc
     1441 aaaggataga gataaaagac accaaggaag ctttagacaa gatagaggaa gagcaaaaca
     1501 aaagtaagac caccgcacag caagcggccg ctgatcttca gacctggagg aggagatatg
     1561 agggacaatt ggagaagtga attatataaa tataaagtag taaaaattga accattagga
     1621 gtagcaccca ccaaggcaaa gagaagagtg gtgcagagag aaaaaagagc agtgggaata
     1681 ggagctttgt tccttgggtt cttgggagca gcaggaagca ctatgggcgc agcgtcaatg
     1741 acgctgacgg tacaggccag acaattattg tctggtatag tgcagcagca gaacaatttg
     1801 ctgagggcta ttgaggcgca acagcatctg ttgcaactca cagtctgggg catcaagcag
     1861 ctccaggcaa gaatcctggc tgtggaaaga tacctaaagg atcaacagct cctggggatt
     1921 tggggttgct ctggaaaact catttgcacc actgctgtgc cttggaatgc tagttggagt
     1981 aataaatctc tggaacagat ttggaatcac acgacctgga tggagtggga cagagaaatt
     2041 aacaattaca caagcttaat acactcctta attgaagaat cgcaaaacca gcaagaaaag
     2101 aatgaacaag aattattgga attagataaa tgggcaagtt tgtggaattg gtttaacata
     2161 acaaattggc tgtggtatat aaaattattc ataatgatag taggaggctt ggtaggttta
     2221 agaatagttt ttgctgtact ttctatagtg aatagagtta ggcagggata ttcaccatta
     2281 tcgtttcaga cccacctccc aaccccgagg ggacccgaca ggcccgaagg aatagaagaa
     2341 gaaggtggag agagagacag agacagatcc attcgattag tgaacggatc ggcactgcgt
     2401 gcgccaattc tgcagacaaa tggcagtatt catccacaat tttaaaagaa aaggggggat
     2461 tggggggtac agtgcagggg aaagaatagt agacataata gcaacagaca tacaaactaa
     2521 agaattacaa aaacaaatta caaaaattca aaattttcgg gtttattaca gggacagcag
     2581 agatccagtt tggttaatta gctagctgca aagatggata aagttttaaa cagagaggaa
     2641 tctttgcagc taatggacct tctaggtctt gaaaggagtg ggaattggct ccggtgcccg
     2701 tcagtgggca gagcgcacat cgcccacagt ccccgagaag ttggggggag gggtcggcaa
     2761 ttgaaccggt gcctagagaa ggtggcgcgg ggtaaactgg gaaagtgatg tcgtgtactg
     2821 gctccgcctt tttcccgagg gtgggggaga accgtatata agtgcagtag tcgccgtgaa
     2881 cgttcttttt cgcaacgggt ttgccgccag aacacaggta agtgccgtgt gtggttcccg
     2941 cgggcctggc ctctttacgg gttatggccc ttgcgtgcct tgaattactt ccacctggct
     3001 gcagtacgtg attcttgatc ccgagcttcg ggttggaagt gggtgggaga gttcgaggcc
     3061 ttgcgcttaa ggagcccctt cgcctcgtgc ttgagttgag gcctggcctg ggcgctgggg
     3121 ccgccgcgtg cgaatctggt ggcaccttcg cgcctgtctc gctgctttcg ataagtctct
     3181 agccatttaa aatttttgat gacctgctgc gacgcttttt ttctggcaag atagtcttgt
     3241 aaatgcgggc caagatctgc acactggtat ttcggttttt ggggccgcgg gcggcgacgg
     3301 ggcccgtgcg tcccagcgca catgttcggc gaggcggggc ctgcgagcgc ggccaccgag
     3361 aatcggacgg gggtagtctc aagctggccg gcctgctctg gtgcctggcc tcgcgccgcc
     3421 gtgtatcgcc ccgccctggg cggcaaggct ggcccggtcg gcaccagttg cgtgagcgga
     3481 aagatggccg cttcccggcc ctgctgcagg gagctcaaaa tggaggacgc ggcgctcggg
     3541 agagcgggcg ggtgagtcac ccacacaaag gaaaagggcc tttccgtcct cagccgtcgc
     3601 ttcatgtgac tccacggagt accgggcgcc gtccaggcac ctcgattagt tctcgagctt
     3661 ttggagtacg tcgtctttag gttgggggga ggggttttat gcgatggagt ttccccacac
     3721 tgagtgggtg gagactgaag ttaggccagc ttggcacttg atgtaattct ccttggaatt
     3781 tgcccttttt gagtttggat cttggttcat tctcaagcct cagacagtgg ttcaaagttt
     3841 ttttcttcca tttcaggtgt cgtgacgtac ggccaccatg aaaaggccgg cggccacgaa
     3901 aaaggccggc caggcaaaaa agaaaaagga caagaagtac agcatcggcc tggccatcgg
     3961 caccaactct gtgggctggg ccgtgatcac cgacgagtac aaggtgccca gcaagaaatt
     4021 caaggtgctg ggcaacaccg accggcacag catcaagaag aacctgatcg gagccctgct
     4081 gttcgacagc ggcgaaacag ccgaggccac ccggctgaag agaaccgcca gaagaagata
     4141 caccagacgg aagaaccgga tctgctatct gcaagagatc ttcagcaacg agatggccaa
     4201 ggtggacgac agcttcttcc acagactgga agagtccttc ctggtggaag aggataagaa
     4261 gcacgagcgg caccccatct tcggcaacat cgtggacgag gtggcctacc acgagaagta
     4321 ccccaccatc taccacctga gaaagaaact ggtggacagc accgacaagg ccgacctgcg
     4381 gctgatctat ctggccctgg cccacatgat caagttccgg ggccacttcc tgatcgaggg
     4441 cgacctgaac cccgacaaca gcgacgtgga caagctgttc atccagctgg tgcagaccta
     4501 caaccagctg ttcgaggaaa accccatcaa cgccagcggc gtggacgcca aggccatcct
     4561 gtctgccaga ctgagcaaga gcagacggct ggaaaatctg atcgcccagc tgcccggcga
     4621 gaagaagaat ggcctgttcg gcaacctgat tgccctgagc ctgggcctga cccccaactt
     4681 caagagcaac ttcgacctgg ccgaggatgc caaactgcag ctgagcaagg acacctacga
     4741 cgacgacctg gacaacctgc tggcccagat cggcgaccag tacgccgacc tgtttctggc
     4801 cgccaagaac ctgtccgacg ccatcctgct gagcgacatc ctgagagtga acaccgagat
     4861 caccaaggcc cccctgagcg cctctatgat caagagatac gacgagcacc accaggacct
     4921 gaccctgctg aaagctctcg tgcggcagca gctgcctgag aagtacaaag agattttctt
     4981 cgaccagagc aagaacggct acgccggcta cattgacggc ggagccagcc aggaagagtt
     5041 ctacaagttc atcaagccca tcctggaaaa gatggacggc accgaggaac tgctcgtgaa
     5101 gctgaacaga gaggacctgc tgcggaagca gcggaccttc gacaacggca gcatccccca
     5161 ccagatccac ctgggagagc tgcacgccat tctgcggcgg caggaagatt tttacccatt
     5221 cctgaaggac aaccgggaaa agatcgagaa gatcctgacc ttccgcatcc cctactacgt
     5281 gggccctctg gccaggggaa acagcagatt cgcctggatg accagaaaga gcgaggaaac
     5341 catcaccccc tggaacttcg aggaagtggt ggacaagggc gcttccgccc agagcttcat
     5401 cgagcggatg accaacttcg ataagaacct gcccaacgag aaggtgctgc ccaagcacag
     5461 cctgctgtac gagtacttca ccgtgtataa cgagctgacc aaagtgaaat acgtgaccga
     5521 gggaatgaga aagcccgcct tcctgagcgg cgagcagaaa aaggccatcg tggacctgct
     5581 gttcaagacc aaccggaaag tgaccgtgaa gcagctgaaa gaggactact tcaagaaaat
     5641 cgagtgcttc gactccgtgg aaatctccgg cgtggaagat cggttcaacg cctccctggg
     5701 cacataccac gatctgctga aaattatcaa ggacaaggac ttcctggaca atgaggaaaa
     5761 cgaggacatt ctggaagata tcgtgctgac cctgacactg tttgaggaca gagagatgat
     5821 cgaggaacgg ctgaaaacct atgcccacct gttcgacgac aaagtgatga agcagctgaa
     5881 gcggcggaga tacaccggct ggggcaggct gagccggaag ctgatcaacg gcatccggga
     5941 caagcagtcc ggcaagacaa tcctggattt cctgaagtcc gacggcttcg ccaacagaaa
     6001 cttcatgcag ctgatccacg acgacagcct gacctttaaa gaggacatcc agaaagccca
     6061 ggtgtccggc cagggcgata gcctgcacga gcacattgcc aatctggccg gcagccccgc
     6121 cattaagaag ggcatcctgc agacagtgaa ggtggtggac gagctcgtga aagtgatggg
     6181 ccggcacaag cccgagaaca tcgtgatcga aatggccaga gagaaccaga ccacccagaa
     6241 gggacagaag aacagccgcg agagaatgaa gcggatcgaa gagggcatca aagagctggg
     6301 cagccagatc ctgaaagaac accccgtgga aaacacccag ctgcagaacg agaagctgta
     6361 cctgtactac ctgcagaatg ggcgggatat gtacgtggac caggaactgg acatcaaccg
     6421 gctgtccgac tacgatgtgg accacatcgt gcctcagagc tttctgaagg acgactccat
     6481 cgacaacaag gtgctgacca gaagcgacaa ggcccggggc aagagcgaca acgtgccctc
     6541 cgaagaggtc gtgaagaaga tgaagaacta ctggcggcag ctgctgaacg ccaagctgat
     6601 tacccagaga aagttcgaca atctgaccaa ggccgagaga ggcggcctga gcgaactgga
     6661 taaggccggc ttcatcaaga gacagctggt ggaaacccgg cagatcacaa agcacgtggc
     6721 acagatcctg gactcccgga tgaacactaa gtacgacgag aatgacaagc tgatccggga
     6781 agtgaaagtg atcaccctga agtccaagct ggtgtccgat ttccggaagg atttccagtt
     6841 ttacaaagtg cgcgagatca acaactacca ccacgcccac gacgcctacc tgaacgccgt
     6901 cgtgggaacc gccctgatca aaaagtaccc taagctggaa agcgagttcg tgtacggcga
     6961 ctacaaggtg tacgacgtgc ggaagatgat cgccaagagc gagcaggaaa tcggcaaggc
     7021 taccgccaag tacttcttct acagcaacat catgaacttt ttcaagaccg agattaccct
     7081 ggccaacggc gagatccgga agcggcctct gatcgagaca aacggcgaaa ccggggagat
     7141 cgtgtgggat aagggccggg attttgccac cgtgcggaaa gtgctgagca tgccccaagt
     7201 gaatatcgtg aaaaagaccg aggtgcagac aggcggcttc agcaaagagt ctatcctgcc
     7261 caagaggaac agcgataagc tgatcgccag aaagaaggac tgggacccta agaagtacgg
     7321 cggcttcgac agccccaccg tggcctattc tgtgctggtg gtggccaaag tggaaaaggg
     7381 caagtccaag aaactgaaga gtgtgaaaga gctgctgggg atcaccatca tggaaagaag
     7441 cagcttcgag aagaatccca tcgactttct ggaagccaag ggctacaaag aagtgaaaaa
     7501 ggacctgatc atcaagctgc ctaagtactc cctgttcgag ctggaaaacg gccggaagag
     7561 aatgctggcc tctgccggcg aactgcagaa gggaaacgaa ctggccctgc cctccaaata
     7621 tgtgaacttc ctgtacctgg ccagccacta tgagaagctg aagggctccc ccgaggataa
     7681 tgagcagaaa cagctgtttg tggaacagca caagcactac ctggacgaga tcatcgagca
     7741 gatcagcgag ttctccaaga gagtgatcct ggccgacgct aatctggaca aagtgctgtc
     7801 cgcctacaac aagcaccggg ataagcccat cagagagcag gccgagaata tcatccacct
     7861 gtttaccctg accaatctgg gagcccctgc cgccttcaag tactttgaca ccaccatcga
     7921 ccggaagagg tacaccagca ccaaagaggt gctggacgcc accctgatcc accagagcat
     7981 caccggcctg tacgagacac ggatcgacct gtctcagctg ggaggcgaca gcgctggagg
     8041 aggtggaagc ggaggaggag gaagcggagg aggaggtagc ggacctaaga aaaagaggaa
     8101 ggtggcggcc gctggatcca accacgacca ggaatttgac cctccaaagg tttacccacc
     8161 tgtcccagct gagaagagga agcccatccg ggtgctgtct ctctttgatg gaatcgctac
     8221 agggctcctg gtgctgaagg acttgggcat tcaggtggac cgctacattg cctcggaggt
     8281 gtgtgaggac tccatcacgg tgggcatggt gcggcaccag gggaagatca tgtacgtcgg
     8341 ggacgtccgc agcgtcacac agaagcatat ccaggagtgg ggcccattcg atctggtgat
     8401 tgggggcagt ccctgcaatg acctctccat cgtcaaccct gctcgcaagg gcctctacga
     8461 gggcactggc cggctcttct ttgagttcta ccgcctcctg catgatgcgc ggcccaagga
     8521 gggagatgat cgccccttct tctggctctt tgagaatgtg gtggccatgg gcgttagtga
     8581 caagagggac atctcgcgat ttctcgagtc caaccctgtg atgattgatg ccaaagaagt
     8641 gtcagctgca cacagggccc gctacttctg gggtaacctt cccggtatga acaggccgtt
     8701 ggcatccact gtgaatgata agctggagct gcaggagtgt ctggagcatg gcaggatagc
     8761 caagttcagc aaagtgagga ccattactac gaggtcaaac tccataaagc agggcaaaga
     8821 ccagcatttt cctgtcttca tgaatgagaa agaggacatc ttatggtgca ctgaaatgga
     8881 aagggtattt ggtttcccag tccactatac tgacgtctcc aacatgagcc gcttggcgag
     8941 gcagagactg ctgggccggt catggagcgt gccagtcatc cgccacctct tcgctccgct
     9001 gaaggagtat tttgcgtgtg tgtgtacagg cagtggagag ggcagaggaa gtctgctaac
     9061 atgcggtgac gtcgaggaga atcctggccc aatggccaag cctttgtctc aagaagaatc
     9121 caccctcatt gaaagagcaa cggctacaat caacagcatc cccatctctg aagactacag
     9181 cgtcgccagc gcagctctct ctagcgacgg ccgcatcttc actggtgtca atgtatatca
     9241 ttttactggg ggaccttgtg cagaactcgt ggtgctgggc actgctgctg ctgcggcagc
     9301 tggcaacctg acttgtatcg tcgcgatcgg aaatgagaac aggggcatct tgagcccctg
     9361 cggacggtgc cgacaggtgc ttctcgatct gcatcctggg atcaaagcca tagtgaagga
     9421 cagtgatgga cagccgacgg cagttgggat tcgtgaattg ctgccctctg gttatgtgtg
     9481 ggagggctaa gaattcgata tcaagcttat cggtaatcaa cctctggatt acaaaatttg
     9541 tgaaagattg actggtattc ttaactatgt tgctcctttt acgctatgtg gatacgctgc
     9601 tttaatgcct ttgtatcatg ctattgcttc ccgtatggct ttcattttct cctccttgta
     9661 taaatcctgg ttgctgtctc tttatgagga gttgtggccc gttgtcaggc aacgtggcgt
     9721 ggtgtgcact gtgtttgctg acgcaacccc cactggttgg ggcattgcca ccacctgtca
     9781 gctcctttcc gggactttcg ctttccccct ccctattgcc acggcggaac tcatcgccgc
     9841 ctgccttgcc cgctgctgga caggggctcg gctgttgggc actgacaatt ccgtggtgtt
     9901 gtcggggaaa tcatcgtcct ttccttggct gctcgcctgt gttgccacct ggattctgcg
     9961 cgggacgtcc ttctgctacg tcccttcggc cctcaatcca gcggaccttc cttcccgcgg
    10021 cctgctgccg gctctgcggc ctcttccgcg tcttcgcctt cgccctcaga cgagtcggat
    10081 ctccctttgg gccgcctccc cgcatcgata ccgtcgacct cgagacctag aaaaacatgg
    10141 agcaatcaca agtagcaata cagcagctac caatgctgat tgtgcctggc tagaagcaca
    10201 agaggaggag gaggtgggtt ttccagtcac acctcaggta cctttaagac caatgactta
    10261 caaggcagct gtagatctta gccacttttt aaaagaaaag gggggactgg aagggctaat
    10321 tcactcccaa cgaagacaag atatccttga tctgtggatc taccacacac aaggctactt
    10381 ccctgattgg cagaactaca caccagggcc agggatcaga tatccactga cctttggatg
    10441 gtgctacaag ctagtaccag ttgagcaaga gaaggtagaa gaagccaatg aaggagagaa
    10501 cacccgcttg ttacaccctg tgagcctgca tgggatggat gacccggaga gagaagtatt
    10561 agagtggagg tttgacagcc gcctagcatt tcatcacatg gcccgagagc tgcatccgga
    10621 ctgtactggg tctctctggt tagaccagat ctgagcctgg gagctctctg gctaactagg
    10681 gaacccactg cttaagcctc aataaagctt gccttgagtg cttcaagtag tgtgtgcccg
    10741 tctgttgtgt gactctggta actagagatc cctcagaccc ttttagtcag tgtggaaaat
    10801 ctctagcagg gcccgtttaa acccgctgat cagcctcgac tgtgccttct agttgccagc
    10861 catctgttgt ttgcccctcc cccgtgcctt ccttgaccct ggaaggtgcc actcccactg
    10921 tcctttccta ataaaatgag gaaattgcat cgcattgtct gagtaggtgt cattctattc
    10981 tggggggtgg ggtggggcag gacagcaagg gggaggattg ggaagacaat agcaggcatg
    11041 ctggggatgc ggtgggctct atggcttctg aggcggaaag aaccagctgg ggctctaggg
    11101 ggtatccccn nnnnnnnnnn nnnnnnnnnn nnnnnnnnnn nnnnnnnnnn nnnnnnnnnn
    11161 nnnnnnnnnn nnnnnnnnnn nnnnnnnnnn nnnnnnnnnn nnnnnnnnnn nnnnnnnnnn
    11221 nnnnnnnnnn nnncnnnnnn nnnnnnnnnn nnnnnnnnnn nnnnnnnnnn nnnnnnnnnn
    11281 nnnnnnnnnn nnnnnnnnnn nnnnnnnnnn nnnnnnnnnn nnnnnannnn nnnnnnnnnn
    11341 nnnnnnnnnn nnnnnnnnnn nnnnnnnnnn nnnnnccttt gacgttggag tccacgttct
    11401 ttaatagtgg actcttgttc caaactggaa caacactcaa ccctatctcg gtctattctt
    11461 ttgatttata agggattttg ccgatttcgg cctattggtt aaaaaatgag ctgatttaac
    11521 aaaaatttaa cgcgaattaa ttctgtggaa tgtgtgtcag ttagggtgtg gaaagtcccc
    11581 aggctcccca gcaggcagaa gtatgcaaag catgcatctc aattagtcag caaccaggtg
    11641 tggaaagtcc ccaggctccc cagcaggcag aagtatgcaa agcatgcatc tcaattagtc
    11701 agcaaccata gtcccgcccc taactccgcc catcccgccc ctaactccgc ccagttccgc
    11761 ccattctccg ccccatggct gactaatttt ttttatttat gcagaggccg aggccgcctc
    11821 tgcctctgag ctattccaga agtagtgagg aggctttttt ggaggcctag gcttttgcaa
    11881 aaagctcccg ggagcttgta tatccatttt cggatctgat cagcacgtgt tgacaattaa
    11941 tcatcggcat agtatatcgg catagtataa tacgacaagg tgaggaacta aaccatggcc
    12001 aagttgacca gtgccgttcc ggtgctcacc gcgcgcgacg tcgccggagc ggtcgagttc
    12061 tggaccgacc ggctcgggtt ctcccgggac ttcgtggagg acgacttcgc cggtgtggtc
    12121 cgggacgacg tgaccctgtt catcagcgcg gtccaggacc aggtggtgcc ggacaacacc
    12181 ctggcctggg tgtgggtgcg cggcctggac gagctgtacg ccgagtggtc ggaggtcgtg
    12241 tccacgaact tccgggacgc ctccgggccg gccatgaccg agatcggcga gcagccgtgg
    12301 gggcgggagt tcgccctgcg cgacccggcc ggcaactgcg tgcacttcgt ggccgaggag
    12361 caggactgac acgtgctacg agatttcgat tccaccgccg ccttctatga aaggttgggc
    12421 ttcggaatcg ttttccggga cgccggctgg atgatcctcc agcgcgggga tctcatgctg
    12481 gagttcttcg cccaccccaa cttgtttatt gcagcttata atggttacaa ataaagcaat
    12541 agcatcacaa atttcacaaa taaagcattt ttttcactgc attctagttg tggtttgtcc
    12601 aaactcatca atgtatctta tcatgtctgt ataccgtcga cctctagcta gagcttggcg
    12661 taatcatggt catagctgtt tcctgtgtga aattgttatc cgctcacaat tccacacaac
    12721 atacgagccg gaagcataaa gtgtaaagcc tggggtgcct aatgagtgag ctaactcaca
    12781 ttaattgcgt tgcgctcact gcccgctttc cagtcgggaa acctgtcgtg ccagctgcat
    12841 taatgaatcg gccaacgcgc ggggagaggc ggtttgcgta ttgggcgctc ttccgcttcc
    12901 tcgctcactg actcgctgcg ctcggtcgtt cggctgcggc gagcggtatc agctcactca
    12961 aaggcggtaa tacggttatc cacagaatca ggggataacg caggaaagaa catgtgagca
    13021 aaaggccagc aaaaggccag gaaccgtaaa aaggccgcgt tgctggcgtt tttccatagg
    13081 ctccgccccc ctgacgagca tcacaaaaat cgacgctcaa gtcagaggtg gcgaaacccg
    13141 acaggactat aaagatacca ggcgtttccc cctggaagct ccctcgtgcg ctctcctgtt
    13201 ccgaccctgc cgcttaccgg atacctgtcc gcctttctcc cttcgggaag cgtggcgctt
    13261 tctcatagct cacgctgtag gtatctcagt tcggtgtagg tcgttcgctc caagctgggc
    13321 tgtgtgcacg aaccccccgt tcagcccgac cgctgcgcct tatccggtaa ctatcgtctt
    13381 gagtccaacc cggtaagaca cgacttatcg ccactggcag cagccactgg taacaggatt
    13441 agcagagcga ggtatgtagg cggtgctaca gagttcttga agtggtggcc taactacggc
    13501 tacactagaa gaacagtatt tggtatctgc gctctgctga agccagttac cttcggaaaa
    13561 agagttggta gctcttgatc cggcaaacaa accaccgctg gtagcggtgg tttttttgtt
    13621 tgcaagcagc agattacgcg cagaaaaaaa ggatctcaag aagatccttt gatcttttct
    13681 acggggtctg acgctcagtg gaacgaaaac tcacgttaag ggattttggt catgagatta
    13741 tcaaaaagga tcttcaccta gatcctttta aattaaaaat gaagttttaa atcaatctaa
    13801 agtatatatg agtaaacttg gtctgacagt taccaatgct taatcagtga ggcacctatc
    13861 tcagcgatct gtctatttcg ttcatccata gttgcctgac tccccgtcgt gtagataact
    13921 acgatacggg agggcttacc atctggcccc agtgctgcaa tgataccgcg agacccacgc
    13981 tcaccggctc cagatttatc agcaataaac cagccagccg gaagggccga gcgcagaagt
    14041 ggtcctgcaa ctttatccgc ctccatccag tctattaatt gttgccggga agctagagta
    14101 agtagttcgc cagttaatag tttgcgcaac gttgttgcca ttgctacagg catcgtggtg
    14161 tcacgctcgt cgtttggtat ggcttcattc agctccggtt cccaacgatc aaggcgagtt
    14221 acatgatccc ccatgttgtg caaaaaagcg gttagctcct tcggtcctcc gatcgttgtc
    14281 agaagtaagt tggccgcagt gttatcactc atggttatgg cagcactgca taattctctt
    14341 actgtcatgc catccgtaag atgcttttct gtgactggtg agtactcaac caagtcattc
    14401 tgagaatagt gtatgcggcg accgagttgc tcttgcccgg cgtcaatacg ggataatacc
    14461 gcgccacata gcagaacttt aaaagtgctc atcattggaa aacgttcttc ggggcgaaaa
    14521 ctctcaagga tcttaccgct gttgagatcc agttcgatgt aacccactcg tgcacccaac
    14581 tgatcttcag catcttttac tttcaccagc gtttctgggt gagcaaaaac aggaaggcaa
    14641 aatgccgcaa aaaagggaat aagggcgaca cggaaatgtt gaatactcat actcttcctt
    14701 tttcaatatt attgaagcat ttatcagggt tattgtctca tgagcggata catatttgaa
    14761 tgtatttaga aaaataaaca aataggggtt ccgcgcacat ttccccgaaa agtgccacct
    14821 gac
//
