[The description below was written by a language model from this plasmid's Addgene catalogue record and the feature table of its GenBank file.]
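Description:
pLenti-EF1a-SPdCas9-DNMT3A-2A-Blast is a third-generation lentiviral transfer plasmid of about 14.8 kb for expressing an RNA-guided DNA methyltransferase in mammalian cells. It is maintained in E. coli through a high-copy ColE1/pUC-type origin with ampicillin resistance, and also carries an f1 origin. Outside the viral region there is an SV40 promoter/origin and EM7 promoter driving a bleomycin/Zeocin resistance gene with an SV40 polyadenylation signal. The viral genome is transcribed from a CMV enhancer/promoter fused to a truncated HIV-1 5' LTR, which is the Tat-independent arrangement typical of third-generation vectors. It contains the Psi packaging signal, RRE for Rev-dependent export, and cPPT/CTS. It ends in a second truncated LTR (labelled by the annotation software as a 5' LTR, though it sits in the 3' position) followed by a bGH polyadenylation signal.

The payload is driven by the human EF-1α promoter with its first intron. The reading frame begins with a nucleoplasmin bipartite NLS, followed by catalytically dead S. pyogenes Cas9 (annotated with D10A and N863A) and an SV40 NLS. According to the catalogue, the human DNMT3A catalytic domain is fused to the C-terminus of dCas9. The feature table does not annotate it, but an unannotated stretch of roughly 0.9 kb between the SV40 NLS and the T2A peptide is where it would be expected to lie. T2A then links the fusion to blasticidin S deaminase, so both proteins arise from one transcript and transduced cells can be selected with blasticidin. A WPRE downstream enhances expression. No guide RNA cassette is annotated, so guides must be supplied separately. The associated work used such fusions to examine on-target and off-target characteristics of targeted DNA methylation genome-wide.
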