Addgene plasmid #71216: pLenti-EF1a-SPdCas9-DNMT3A-2A-Blast
Purpose: dCas9 fused to human DNMT3A catalytic domain
Depositing lab: Yonglun Luo. Depositing organization: Aarhus University. Publication: Genome-wide determination of on-target and off-target characteristics for RNA-guided DNA methylation by dCas9 methyltransferases. Lin L, Liu Y, Xu F, Huang J, Daugaard TF, Petersen TS, Hansen B, Ye L, Zhou Q, Fang F, Yang L, Li S, Floe L, Jensen KT, Shrock E, Chen F, Yang H, Wang J, Liu X, Xu X, Bolund L, Nielsen AL, Luo Y. Gigascience. 2018 Mar 1;7(3):1-19. doi: 10.1093/gigascience/giy011. PubMed 29635374.
Backbone
  Vector backbone: 3rd generation lentiviral vector
  Total vector size (bp): 14823
  Vector type: Mammalian Expression, Lentiviral
Growth in bacteria
  Bacterial resistance: Ampicillin, 100 μg/mL
  Growth temperature: 37°C
  Growth strain: NEB Stable
  Copy number: High Copy
Gene/Insert
  Gene/Insert name: dSpCas9-DNMT3A catalytic domain
  Species: Synthetic
  Tag / fusion protein: dSpCas9-DNMT3A (C terminal on insert)
Terms and licenses: Academic/Nonprofit Terms; Industry Terms: Not Available to Industry
How to cite: pLenti-EF1a-SPdCas9-DNMT3A-2A-Blast was a gift from Yonglun Luo (Addgene plasmid # 71216 ; http://n2t.net/addgene:71216 ; RRID:Addgene_71216)
